>Addgene plasmid #161459 | pDONR221-SLCO3A1_STOP | addgene full sequence | sequence record 426365 | Addgene NGS Result
CAAATAATGATTTTATTTTGACTGATAGTGACCTGTTCGTTGCAACACATTGATGAGCAATGCTTTTTTA
TAATGCCAACTTTGTACAAAAAAGCAGGCTCCACCATGCAGGGCAAGAAGCCAGGAGGAAGCTCCGGAGG
AGGCCGGTCCGGCGAGCTGCAGGGCGATGAGGCCCAGAGAAACAAGAAGAAGAAGAAGAAGGTGAGCTGC
TTCTCTAACATCAAGATCTTTCTGGTGTCTGAGTGTGCACTGATGCTGGCACAGGGAACCGTGGGAGCAT
ATCTGGTGTCTGTGCTGACCACACTGGAGCGGAGATTCAATCTGCAGAGCGCCGACGTGGGCGTGATCGC
ATCTAGCTTTGAGATCGGCAACCTGGCCCTGATCCTGTTCGTGTCTTACTTTGGAGCAAGGGGACACAGG
CCAAGACTGATCGGATGCGGAGGAATCGTGATGGCACTGGGCGCCCTGCTGAGCGCCCTGCCCGAGTTCC
TGACCCACCAGTACAAGTATGAGGCAGGAGAGATCAGATGGGGAGCAGAGGGCAGAGACGTGTGCGCCGC
CAATGGAAGCGGAGGCGACGAGGGACCAGACCCAGATCTGATCTGTAGGAATCGCACAGCCACCAACATG
ATGTATCTGCTGCTGATCGGAGCACAGGTGCTGCTGGGAATCGGAGCCACCCCTGTGCAGCCACTGGGCG
TGTCCTATATCGACGATCACGTGAGGCGCAAGGATTCCTCTCTGTACATCGGCATCCTGTTCACCATGCT
GGTGTTTGGACCTGCATGCGGCTTCATCCTGGGATCCTTTTGTACAAAGATCTACGTGGACGCCGTGTTC
ATCGATACATCTAACCTGGACATCACCCCAGACGATCCTAGGTGGATCGGAGCATGGTGGGGAGGCTTTC
TGCTGTGCGGCGCCCTGCTGTTCTTTAGCTCCCTGCTGATGTTCGGCTTTCCACAGAGCCTGCCACCTCA
CTCCGAGCCAGCAATGGAGAGCGAGCAGGCCATGCTGTCCGAGCGGGAGTATGAGAGACCTAAGCCAAGC
AATGGCGTGCTGAGGCACCCACTGGAGCCAGACTCTAGCGCCTCCTGTTTCCAGCAGCTGCGCGTGATCC
CTAAGGTGACCAAGCACCTGCTGAGCAACCCAGTGTTTACATGCATCATCCTGGCCGCCTGTATGGAGAT
CGCAGTGGTGGCAGGATTCGCAGCCTTTCTGGGCAAGTACCTGGAGCAGCAGTTCAATCTGACCACATCC
TCTGCCAACCAGCTGCTGGGCATGACCGCCATCCCTTGCGCCTGTCTGGGCATCTTTCTGGGCGGCCTGC
TGGTGAAGAAGCTGAGCCTGTCCGCCCTGGGAGCAATCCGGATGGCCATGCTGGTGAATCTGGTGTCTAC
AGCCTGCTATGTGAGCTTCCTGTTTCTGGGATGTGATACAGGACCAGTGGCAGGAGTGACCGTGCCTTAT
GGCAACTCTACAGCACCAGGAAGCGCCCTGGACCCTTACAGCCCATGCAACAATAACTGCGAGTGTCAGA
CAGATTCCTTCACCCCCGTGTGCGGAGCAGACGGAATCACCTACCTGTCTGCCTGCTTTGCCGGCTGTAA
TAGCACAAACCTGACCGGATGCGCATGTCTGACCACAGTGCCAGCAGAGAATGCAACCGTGGTGCCTGGC
AAGTGCCCATCCCCTGGATGTCAGGAGGCCTTCCTGACATTTCTGTGCGTGATGTGCATCTGTTCCCTGA
TCGGAGCAATGGCACAGACCCCATCTGTGATCATCCTGATCCGGACAGTGTCCCCTGAGCTGAAGTCTTA
CGCCCTGGGCGTGCTGTTCCTGCTGCTGAGACTGCTGGGCTTCATCCCACCCCCTCTGATCTTTGGCGCC
GGCATCGATTCCACATGCCTGTTCTGGTCTACCTTTTGCGGAGAGCAGGGAGCATGCGTGCTGTATGACA
ACGTGGTGTACAGATATCTGTACGTGAGCATCGCCATCGCCCTGAAGTCCTTCGCCTTTATCCTGTACAC
CACAACCTGGCAGTGTCTGAGGAAGAATTATAAGCGGTACATCAAGAACCACGAGGGCGGCCTGTCTACC
AGCGAGTTCTTTGCCAGCACACTGACCCTGGATAATCTGGGAAGGGACCCAGTGCCAGCAAACCAGACAC
ACCGCACCAAGTTCATCTACAATCTGGAGGATCACGAGTGGTGCGAGAACATGGAGTCCGTGCTGTAAGA
CCCAGCTTTCTTGTACAAAGTTGGCATTATAAGAAAGCATTGCTTATCAATTTGTTGCAACGAACAGGTC
ACTATCAGTCAAAATAAAATCATTATTTGCCATCCAGCTGATATCCCCTATAGTGAGTCGTATTACATGG
TCATAGCTGTTTCCTGGCAGCTCTGGCCCGTGTCTCAAAATCTCTGATGTTACATTGCACAAGATAAAAA
TATATCATCATGAACAATAAAACTGTCTGCTTACATAAACAGTAATACAAGGGGTGTTATGAGCCATATT
CAACGGGAAACGTCGAGGCCGCGATTAAATTCCAACATGGATGCTGATTTATATGGGTATAAATGGGCTC
GCGATAATGTCGGGCAATCAGGTGCGACAATCTATCGCTTGTATGGGAAGCCCGATGCGCCAGAGTTGTT
TCTGAAACATGGCAAAGGTAGCGTTGCCAATGATGTTACAGATGAGATGGTCAGACTAAACTGGCTGACG
GAATTTATGCCTCTTCCGACCATCAAGCATTTTATCCGTACTCCTGATGATGCATGGTTACTCACCACTG
CGATCCCCGGAAAAACAGCATTCCAGGTATTAGAAGAATATCCTGATTCAGGTGAAAATATTGTTGATGC
GCTGGCAGTGTTCCTGCGCCGGTTGCATTCGATTCCTGTTTGTAATTGTCCTTTTAACAGCGATCGCGTA
TTTCGTCTCGCTCAGGCGCAATCACGAATGAATAACGGTTTGGTTGATGCGAGTGATTTTGATGACGAGC
GTAATGGCTGGCCTGTTGAACAAGTCTGGAAAGAAATGCATAAACTTTTGCCATTCTCACCGGATTCAGT
CGTCACTCATGGTGATTTCTCACTTGATAACCTTATTTTTGACGAGGGGAAATTAATAGGTTGTATTGAT
GTTGGACGAGTCGGAATCGCAGACCGATACCAGGATCTTGCCATCCTATGGAACTGCCTCGGTGAGTTTT
CTCCTTCATTACAGAAACGGCTTTTTCAAAAATATGGTATTGATAATCCTGATATGAATAAATTGCAGTT
TCATTTGATGCTCGATGAGTTTTTCTAATCAGAATTGGTTAATTGGTTGTAACACTGGCAGAGCATTACG
CTGACTTGACGGGACGGCGCAAGCTCATGACCAAAATCCCTTAACGTGAGTTACGCGTCGTTCCACTGAG
CGTCAGACCCCGTAGAAAAGATCAAAGGATCTTCTTGAGATCCTTTTTTTCTGCGCGTAATCTGCTGCTT
GCAAACAAAAAAACCACCGCTACCAGCGGTGGTTTGTTTGCCGGATCAAGAGCTACCAACTCTTTTTCCG
AAGGTAACTGGCTTCAGCAGAGCGCAGATACCAAATACTGTTCTTCTAGTGTAGCCGTAGTTAGGCCACC
ACTTCAAGAACTCTGTAGCACCGCCTACATACCTCGCTCTGCTAATCCTGTTACCAGTGGCTGCTGCCAG
TGGCGATAAGTCGTGTCTTACCGGGTTGGACTCAAGACGATAGTTACCGGATAAGGCGCAGCGGTCGGGC
TGAACGGGGGGTTCGTGCACACAGCCCAGCTTGGAGCGAACGACCTACACCGAACTGAGATACCTACAGC
GTGAGCTATGAGAAAGCGCCACGCTTCCCGAAGGGAGAAAGGCGGACAGGTATCCGGTAAGCGGCAGGGT
CGGAACAGGAGAGCGCACGAGGGAGCTTCCAGGGGGAAACGCCTGGTATCTTTATAGTCCTGTCGGGTTT
CGCCACCTCTGACTTGAGCGTCGATTTTTGTGATGCTCGTCAGGGGGGCGGAGCCTATGGAAAAACGCCA
GCAACGCGGCCTTTTTACGGTTCCTGGCCTTTTGCTGGCCTTTTGCTCACATGTTCTTTCCTGCGTTATC
CCCTGATTCTGTGGATAACCGTATTACCGCCTTTGAGTGAGCTGATACCGCTCGCCGCAGCCGAACGACC
GAGCGCAGCGAGTCAGTGAGCGAGGAAGCGGAAGAGCGCCCAATACGCAAACCGCCTCTCCCCGCGCGTT
GGCCGATTCATTAATGCAGCTGGCACGACAGGTTTCCCGACTGGAAAGCGGGCAGTGAGCGCAACGCAAT
TAATACGCGTACCGCTAGCCAGGAAGAGTTTGTAGAAACGCAAAAAGGCCATCCGTCAGGATGGCCTTCT
GCTTAGTTTGATGCCTGGCAGTTTATGGCGGGCGTCCTGCCCGCCACCCTCCGGGCCGTTGCTTCACAAC
GTTCAAATCCGCTCCCGGCGGATTTGTCCTACTCAGGAGAGCGTTCACCGACAAACAACAGATAAAACGA
AAGGCCCAGTCTTCCGACTGAGCCTTTCGTTTTATTTGATGCCTGGCAGTTCCCTACTCTCGCGTTAACG
CTAGCATGGATGTTTTCCCAGTCACGACGTTGTAAAACGACGGCCAGTCTTAAGCTCGGGCCC
Features (pLannotate 1.2.2; 10 found; start..end, strand, type, name):
      1..100     +  protein_bind   attL1: mutant version of attL; recombination site for the Gateway® LR reaction LR Clonase™
    106..2235    +  CDS            SLCO3A1: SO3A1_HUMAN - Also known as OATP3A1, OATPD, SLC21A11. Experimental evidence at protein level: Swiss-Prot protein existence level 1. Mediates the Na(+)-independent transport of organic anions such as estrone-3-sulfate (PubMed:10873595). Mediates transport of prostaglandins (PG) E1 and E2, thyroxine (T4), deltorphin II, BQ-123 and vasopressin, but not DPDPE (a derivative of enkephalin lacking an N-terminal tyrosine residue), estrone-3-sulfate, taurocholate, digoxin nor DHEAS (PubMed:16971491). From Homo sapiens (Human).
   2240..2339    -  protein_bind   attL2: mutant version of attL; recombination site for the Gateway® LR reaction LR Clonase™
   2357..2375    -  promoter       T7 promoter: promoter for bacteriophage T7 RNA polymerase
   2509..3318    +  CDS            KanR: aminoglycoside phosphotransferase; aph(3')-Ia; confers resistance to kanamycin in bacteria or G418 (Geneticin®) in eukaryotes
   3465..4053    +  rep_origin     ori: high-copy-number ColE1/pMB1/pBR322/pUC origin of replication
   4236..4328    +  CDS            lacI (fragment): lac repressor; lacI; The lac repressor binds to the lac operator to inhibit transcription in E. coli. This inhibition can be relieved by adding lactose or isopropyl-β-D-thiogalactopyranoside (IPTG).
   4383..4410    -  terminator     rrnB T2 terminator: transcription terminator T2 from the E. coli rrnB gene
   4542..4585    +  terminator     rrnB T1 terminator: Escherichia coli rrnB; transcription terminator T1 from the E. coli rrnB gene
   4632..4668    -  CDS            lacZα (fragment): LacZα fragment of β-galactosidase; lacZ fragment
