[The description below was written by a language model from this plasmid's Addgene catalogue record and pLannotate feature annotations shown in this document.]
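Description:
pDONR221-SLCO3A1_STOP is a Gateway entry clone built on the pDONR221 backbone, carrying a codon-optimized open reading frame for human SLCO3A1 (also called OATP-D, OATP3A1 or SLC21A11). It is propagated in E. coli through a high-copy ColE1/pUC-type origin and selected with kanamycin via the KanR aminoglycoside phosphotransferase gene. The sequenced plasmid is about 4.7 kb. Upstream of the cloning region lie rrnB T1 and T2 transcription terminators, which insulate the insert from read-through transcription in bacteria. Short lacI and lacZα fragments are also annotated and appear to be backbone remnants rather than functional genes.

The roughly 2.1 kb ORF sits between attL1 and attL2, the recombination sites used in the LR Clonase reaction. This lets the coding sequence be moved directionally and in frame into any attR-containing destination vector. Although the catalogue lists the vector type as mammalian expression, the feature table shows no eukaryotic promoter or polyadenylation signal. The only promoter annotated is a T7 promoter beyond attL2, oriented back toward the insert, so expression in cells depends on the destination vector chosen. SLCO3A1 encodes a sodium-independent organic anion transporter, with annotated substrates including prostaglandins E1 and E2, thyroxine and vasopressin.

This version retains a stop codon at the end of the ORF, so it suits native, untagged or N-terminally tagged expression rather than C-terminal fusions. A companion clone without the stop codon exists for C-terminal fusions. The plasmid belongs to a consortium collection of solute carrier clones made to support the study of SLC transporters and related drug discovery.
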