Addgene plasmid #161459: pDONR221-SLCO3A1_STOP
Purpose: Gateway entry clone with codon-optimized ORF sequence for subcloning into custom expression vectors. Contains a STOP codon at the end of the codon-optimized ORF sequence.
Depositing lab: RESOLUTE Consortium & Giulio Superti-Furga. Depositing organization: CeMM Research Center for Molecular Medicine. Publication: The RESOLUTE consortium: unlocking SLC transporters for drug discovery. Superti-Furga G, Lackner D, Wiedmer T, Ingles-Prieto A, Barbosa B, Girardi E, Goldmann U, Gurtl B, Klavins K, Klimek C, Lindinger S, Lineiro-Retes E, Muller AC, Onstein S, Redinger G, Reil D, Sedlyarov V, Wolf G, Crawford M, Everley R, ... Steppan CM. Nat Rev Drug Discov. 2020 Jul;19(7):429-430. doi: 10.1038/d41573-020-00056-6. PubMed 32265506.
Backbone
  Vector backbone: pDONR221
  Backbone manufacturer: ThermoFisher Scientific
  Backbone size w/o insert (bp): 2550
  Vector type: Mammalian Expression
Growth in bacteria
  Bacterial resistance: Kanamycin, 50 μg/mL
  Growth temperature: 37°C
  Growth strain: NEB Stable
  Copy number: High Copy
Gene/Insert
  Gene/Insert name: SLCO3A1 (alt name: OATP-D, OATP3A1, SLC21A11)
  Species: H. sapiens (human)
  Insert size (bp): 2133
  Entrez Gene: SLCO3A1 (a.k.a. OATPD, OATP-D, OATP3A1, FLJ40478, SLC21A11)
  Cloning method: Gateway Cloning
  Sequencing primers: 5′ M13-fwd; 3′ M13-rev
Terms and licenses: Academic/Nonprofit Terms; Industry Terms
Depositor comments: This plasmid contains a STOP codon at the end of the codon-optimized ORF. For the version of this plasmid that does not contain a STOP codon, please see Addgene plasmid 132293 For more information on the full Resolute plasmid collection, please see www.addgene.org/depositor-collections/re-solute/. Please provide your feedback on this plasmid to the RESOLUTE consortium by filling out their RESOLUTE repository feedback form: https://forms.office.com/Pages/ResponsePage.aspx?id=0e05yklzmkS7rjFGQL4N7z4feCLQvEJAmVcOCM_u885UN1JJRko0Ukg4TVQwNTZLOUxPQVJWT1NHUCQlQCN0PWcu
How to cite: pDONR221-SLCO3A1_STOP was a gift from RESOLUTE Consortium & Giulio Superti-Furga (Addgene plasmid # 161459 ; http://n2t.net/addgene:161459 ; RRID:Addgene_161459)
