>Addgene plasmid #161459 | pDONR221-SLCO3A1_STOP | depositor partial sequence | sequence record 312853 | Codon-optimized ORF of SLCO3A1
ATGCAGGGCAAGAAGCCAGGAGGAAGCTCCGGAGGAGGCCGGTCCGGCGAGCTGCAGGGCGATGAGGCCC
AGAGAAACAAGAAGAAGAAGAAGAAGGTGAGCTGCTTCTCTAACATCAAGATCTTTCTGGTGTCTGAGTG
TGCACTGATGCTGGCACAGGGAACCGTGGGAGCATATCTGGTGTCTGTGCTGACCACACTGGAGCGGAGA
TTCAATCTGCAGAGCGCCGACGTGGGCGTGATCGCATCTAGCTTTGAGATCGGCAACCTGGCCCTGATCC
TGTTCGTGTCTTACTTTGGAGCAAGGGGACACAGGCCAAGACTGATCGGATGCGGAGGAATCGTGATGGC
ACTGGGCGCCCTGCTGAGCGCCCTGCCCGAGTTCCTGACCCACCAGTACAAGTATGAGGCAGGAGAGATC
AGATGGGGAGCAGAGGGCAGAGACGTGTGCGCCGCCAATGGAAGCGGAGGCGACGAGGGACCAGACCCAG
ATCTGATCTGTAGGAATCGCACAGCCACCAACATGATGTATCTGCTGCTGATCGGAGCACAGGTGCTGCT
GGGAATCGGAGCCACCCCTGTGCAGCCACTGGGCGTGTCCTATATCGACGATCACGTGAGGCGCAAGGAT
TCCTCTCTGTACATCGGCATCCTGTTCACCATGCTGGTGTTTGGACCTGCATGCGGCTTCATCCTGGGAT
CCTTTTGTACAAAGATCTACGTGGACGCCGTGTTCATCGATACATCTAACCTGGACATCACCCCAGACGA
TCCTAGGTGGATCGGAGCATGGTGGGGAGGCTTTCTGCTGTGCGGCGCCCTGCTGTTCTTTAGCTCCCTG
CTGATGTTCGGCTTTCCACAGAGCCTGCCACCTCACTCCGAGCCAGCAATGGAGAGCGAGCAGGCCATGC
TGTCCGAGCGGGAGTATGAGAGACCTAAGCCAAGCAATGGCGTGCTGAGGCACCCACTGGAGCCAGACTC
TAGCGCCTCCTGTTTCCAGCAGCTGCGCGTGATCCCTAAGGTGACCAAGCACCTGCTGAGCAACCCAGTG
TTTACATGCATCATCCTGGCCGCCTGTATGGAGATCGCAGTGGTGGCAGGATTCGCAGCCTTTCTGGGCA
AGTACCTGGAGCAGCAGTTCAATCTGACCACATCCTCTGCCAACCAGCTGCTGGGCATGACCGCCATCCC
TTGCGCCTGTCTGGGCATCTTTCTGGGCGGCCTGCTGGTGAAGAAGCTGAGCCTGTCCGCCCTGGGAGCA
ATCCGGATGGCCATGCTGGTGAATCTGGTGTCTACAGCCTGCTATGTGAGCTTCCTGTTTCTGGGATGTG
ATACAGGACCAGTGGCAGGAGTGACCGTGCCTTATGGCAACTCTACAGCACCAGGAAGCGCCCTGGACCC
TTACAGCCCATGCAACAATAACTGCGAGTGTCAGACAGATTCCTTCACCCCCGTGTGCGGAGCAGACGGA
ATCACCTACCTGTCTGCCTGCTTTGCCGGCTGTAATAGCACAAACCTGACCGGATGCGCATGTCTGACCA
CAGTGCCAGCAGAGAATGCAACCGTGGTGCCTGGCAAGTGCCCATCCCCTGGATGTCAGGAGGCCTTCCT
GACATTTCTGTGCGTGATGTGCATCTGTTCCCTGATCGGAGCAATGGCACAGACCCCATCTGTGATCATC
CTGATCCGGACAGTGTCCCCTGAGCTGAAGTCTTACGCCCTGGGCGTGCTGTTCCTGCTGCTGAGACTGC
TGGGCTTCATCCCACCCCCTCTGATCTTTGGCGCCGGCATCGATTCCACATGCCTGTTCTGGTCTACCTT
TTGCGGAGAGCAGGGAGCATGCGTGCTGTATGACAACGTGGTGTACAGATATCTGTACGTGAGCATCGCC
ATCGCCCTGAAGTCCTTCGCCTTTATCCTGTACACCACAACCTGGCAGTGTCTGAGGAAGAATTATAAGC
GGTACATCAAGAACCACGAGGGCGGCCTGTCTACCAGCGAGTTCTTTGCCAGCACACTGACCCTGGATAA
TCTGGGAAGGGACCCAGTGCCAGCAAACCAGACACACCGCACCAAGTTCATCTACAATCTGGAGGATCAC
GAGTGGTGCGAGAACATGGAGTCCGTGCTGTAA
